>Addgene plasmid #133973 | pSHDY*in_PpetE:BCD2:MrBBS:Strep | addgene full sequence | sequence record 267788 | Addgene NGS Result
GGTACCGAGTCGATGTCGACTAACGACCCTGCCCTGAACCGACGACAAGCTGACGACCGGGTCTCCGCAA
GTGGCACTTTTCGGGGAAATGTGCGCGGAACCCCTATTTGTTTATTTTTCTAAATACATTCAAATATGTA
TCCGCTCATGAATTAATTCTTAGAAAAACTCATCGAGCATCAAATGAAACTGCAATTTATTCATATCAGG
ATTATCAATACCATATTTTTGAAAAAGCCGTTTCTGTAATGAAGGAGAAAACTCACCGAGGCAGTTCCAT
AGGATGGCAAGATCCTGGTATCGGTCTGCGATTCCGACTCGTCCAACATCAATACAACCTATTAATTTCC
CCTCGTCAAAAATAAGGTTATCAAGTGAGAAATCACCATGAGTGACGACTGAATCCGGTGAGAATGGCAA
AAGTTTATGCATTTCTTTCCAGACTTGTTCAACAGGCCAGCCATTACGCTCGTCATCAAAATCACTCGCA
TCAACCAAACCGTTATTCATTCGTGATTGCGCCTGAGCGAGACGAAATACGCGGTCGCTGTTAAAAGGAC
AATTACAAACAGGAATCGAATGCAACCGGCGCAGGAACACTGCCAGCGCATCAACAATATTTTCACCTGA
ATCAGGATATTCTTCTAATACCTGGAATGCTGTTTTCCCGGGGATCGCAGTGGTGAGTAACCATGCATCA
TCAGGAGTACGGATAAAATGCTTGATGGTCGGAAGAGGCATAAATTCCGTCAGCCAGTTTAGTCTGACCA
TCTCATCTGTAACATCATTGGCAACGCTACCTTTGCCATGTTTCAGAAACAACTCTGGCGCATCGGGCTT
CCCATACAATCGATAGATTGTCGCACCTGATTGCCCGACATTATCGCGAGCCCATTTATACCCATATAAA
TCAGCATCCATGTTGGAATTTAATCGCGGCCTAGAGCAAGACGTTTCCCGTTGAATATGGCTCATACTCT
TCCTTTTTCAATATTATTGAAGCATTTATCAGGGTTATTGTCTCATGAGCGGATACATATTTGAATGTAT
TTAGAAAAATAAACAAATAGGCATGCAGCGCTCTTCCGCTTCCTCGCTCACTGACTCGCTACGCTCGGTC
GTTCGACTCTCGAGAGCGGCCGAAGCTTAGACATTATTTGCCGACTACCTTGGTGATCTCGCCTTTCACG
TAGTGGACAAATTCTTCCAACTGATCTGCGCGCGAGGCCAAGCGATCTTCTTCTTGTCCAAGATAAGCCT
GTCTAGCTTCAAGTATGACGGGCTGATACTGGGCCGGCAGGCGCTCCATTGCCCAGTCGGCAGCGACATC
CTTCGGCGCGATTTTGCCGGTTACTGCGCTGTACCAAATGCGGGACAACGTAAGCACTACATTTCGCTCA
TCGCCAGCCCAGTCGGGCGGCGAGTTCCATAGCGTTAAGGTTTCATTTAGCGCCTCAAATAGATCCTGTT
CAGGAACCGGATCAAAGAGTTCCTCCGCCGCTGGACCTACCAAGGCAACGCTATGTTCTCTTGCTTTTGT
CAGCAAGATAGCCAGATCAATGTCGATCGTGGCTGGCTCGAAGATACCTGCAAGAATGTCATTGCGCTGC
CATTCTCCAAATTGCAGTTCGCGCTTAGCTGGATAACGCCACGGAATGATGTCGTCGTGCATAACAATGG
TGACTTCTACAGCGCGGAGAATCTCGCTCTCTCCAGGGGAAGCCGAAGTTTCCAAAAGGTCGTTGATCAA
AGCTCGCCGCGTTGTTTCATCAAGCCTTACGGTCACCGTAACCAGCAAATCAATATCACTGTGTGGCTTC
AGGCCGCCATCCACTGCGGAGCCGTACAAATGTACGGCCAGCAACGTCGGTTCGAGATGGCGCTCGATGA
CGCCAACTACCTCTGATAGTTGAGTCGATACTTCGGCGATCACCGCTTCCCTCATGATGTTTAACTTTGT
TTTAGGGCGACTGCCCTGCTGCGTAACATCGTTGCTGCTCCATAACATCAAACATCGACCCACGGCGTAA
CGCGCTTGCTGCTTGGATGCCCGAGGCATAGACTGTACCCCAAAAAAACAGTCATAACAAGCCATGAAAA
CCGCCACTGCGCCGTTACCACCGCTGCGTTCGGTCAAGGTTCTGGACCAGGAATTCGCGGCCGCTTCTAG
AGATCAAATAAAACGAAAGGCTCAGTCGAAAGACTGGGCCTTTCGTTTTATCTGTTGTTTGTCGGTGAAC
GCTCTCTACTAGAGTCACACTGGCTCACCTTCGGGTGGGCCTTTCTGCGTTTTTACCCTACACTTAAACC
CCATCTCAATACTTCCCATCAAATCCAACCTAACTCATACATTCCAAACTAATCTAACTTCTTCCATCAT
TAACCACACCTCTCTATCATCACCTATTCCCCTCTATCTCCCTCAAATTCTTTCACATATTAAAAACTTA
CTCTTCCTCCTTTCCTCCTTAAAATACTAAATAACTCTTAAAATAGAAGGGATAGCAAGCTAATTTTTAT
GACGGCGATCGCCAAAAACAAAGAAAATTCAGCAATTACCGTGGGTAGCAAAAAATCCCCATCTAAAGTT
CAGTAAATATAGCTAGAACAACCAAGCATTTTCGGCAAAGTACTATTCAGATAGAACGAGAAATGAGCTT
GTTCTATCCGCCCGGGGCTGAGGCTGTATAATCTACGACGGGCTGTCAAACATTGTGATACCATGGGCAG
AAGGGCCCAAGTTCACTTAAAAAGGAGATCAACAATGAAAGCAATTTTCGTACTGAAACATCTTAATCAT
GCTAAGGAGGTTTTCTAATGGCTAGCTTATCCGTATCCACTCCGTCTTTCAGTTCCTCCCCTCTGAGTAG
TGTCAATAAGAACTCTACAAAGCAGCACGTAACGCGTAATAGCGTGATTTTTCACGATTCCATTTGGGGG
GACCAGTTTCTGGAGTATAAGGAAAAATTCAACGTCGCTACAGAGAAACAGCTCATCGAAGAACTCAAAG
AAGAAGTGCGAAATGAGTTAATGATTCGGGCGTGCAATGAGGCCTCTCGGTACATTAAGCTAATTCAACT
CATTGATGTTGTGGAACGTTTAGGTTTGGCTTACCATTTTGAAAAGGAGATCGAGGAGAGTCTCCAACAC
ATCTACGTAACTTATGGACATAAATGGACAAATTACAATAATATTGAAAGCCTAAGTCTGTGGTTTCGAC
TGCTCCGACAGAACGGTTTCAACGTATCCTCCGACATTTTTGAAAATCATATCGATGAGAAGGGAAACTT
CCAAGAGAGCCTATGCAATGACCCCCAAGGAATGCTCGCTCTGTATGAAGCCGCCTATATGCGAGTTGAG
GGGGAGATCATTCTCGACAAAGCCCTGGAATTTACCAAACTCCATTTGGGGATTATTAGTAACGATCCTA
GCTGCGATTCTAGCTTACGTACCGAAATTAAGCAGGCCCTCAAACAACCTTTGCGACGACGTTTACCTCG
CTTAGAGGCCGTTCGGTACATTGCCATCTATCAACAAAAAGCGTCTCACTCCGAAGTATTGTTAAAGTTG
GCTAAACTGGACTTTAACGTGCTCCAAGAGATGCACAAGGATGAGCTAAGTCAGATCTGTAAGTGGTGGA
AGGACTTAGACATCCGTAATAAACTACCATACGTCCGTGACCGGCTCATCGAAGGGTACTTTTGGATTTT
GGGGATTTATTTTGAACCACAGCATAGCCGGACGCGAATGTTCTTAATGAAAACTTGTATGTGGCTGATT
GTGCTGGATGATACATTTGATAACTACGGGACCTATGAAGAACTCGAAATTTTCACGCAAGCTGTGGAAC
GTTGGTCCATCACTTGTTTAGATGAATTGCCCGAATATATGAAGCTCATTTACCATGAGCAATTTCGCGT
ACACCAAGAAATGGAAGAAAGTCTCGAAAAAGAGGGTAAGGCTTACCAGATCCATTACATTAAAGAAATG
GCCAAGGAAGGTACTCGGTCCCTACTCTTAGAAGCAAAGTGGTTGAAAGAAGGGTACATGCCGACCTTAG
ATGAGTACCTCTCCAACAGTTTGGTCACTTGCGGCTATGCACTCATGACGGCACGCTCCTATGTCGCGCG
TGATGACGGTATTGTCACGGAAGACGCCTTTAAATGGGTCGCTACCCATCCTCCCATTGTTAAAGCTGCG
TGTAAGATCCTACGGTTAATGGATGATATTGCCACGCATAAAGAGGAGCAGGAACGAGGCCACATCGCAA
GTAGTATCGAATGCTATCGCAAAGAGACGGGCGCTTCTGAGGAGGAAGCGTGCATGGACTTCTTAAAGCA
AGTAGAAGATGGTTGGAAAGTTATCAATCAGGAAAGTCTGATGCCTACCGATGTACCATTCCCCTTGCTA
ATCCCCGCAATTAATCTCGCCCGCGTGAGCGACACTTTATACAAGGATAATGATGGTTATAATCACGCTG
ACAAGGAAGTGATCGGATACATCAAAAGCCTGTTCGTTCATCCCATGATTGTTGGGAGCGGATCCGGGAG
TTGGTCTCACCCCCAATTTGAGAAATAATGACCGCGGCCAGGCATCAAATAAAACGAAAGGCTCAGTCGA
AAGACTGGGCCTTTCGTTTTATCTGTTGTTTGTCGGTGAACGCTCTCTACTAGAGTCACACTGGCTCACC
TTCGGGTGGGCCTTTCTGCGTTTATATACTAGTAGCGGCCGCTGCAGGAGCAGAAGAGCATACATCTGGA
AGCAAAGCCAGGAAAGCGGCCTATGGAGCTGTGCGGCAGCGCTCAGTAGGCAATTTTTCAAAATATTGTT
AAGCCTTTTCTGAGCATGGTATTTTTCATGGTATTACCAATTAGCAGGAAAATAAGCCATTGAATATAAA
AGATAAAAATGTCTTGTTTACAATAGAGTGGGGGGGGTCAGCCTGCCGCCTTGGGCCGGGTGATGTCGTA
CTTGCCCGCCGCGAACTCGGTTACCGTCCAGCCCAGCGCGACCAGCTCCGGCAACGCCTCGCGCACCCGC
TGGCGGCGCTTGCGCATGGTCGAACCACTGGCCTCTGACGGCCAGACATAGCCGCACAAGGTATCTATGG
AAGCCTTGCCGGTTTTGCCGGGGTCGATCCAGCCACACAGCCGCTGGTGCAGCAGGCGGGCGGTTTCGCT
GTCCAGCGCCCGCACCTCGTCCATGCTGATGCGCACATGCTGGCCGCCACCCATGACGGCCTGCGCGATC
AAGGGGTTCAGGGCCACGTACAGGCGCCCGTCCGCCTCGTCGCTGGCGTACTCCGACAGCAGCCGAAACC
CCTGCCGCTTGCGGCCATTCTGGGCGATGATGGATACCTTCCAAAGGCGCTCGATGCAGTCCTGTATGTG
CTTGAGCGCCCCACCACTATCGACCTCTGCCCCGATTTCCTTTGCCAGCGCCCGATAGCTACCTTTGACC
ACCATGGCATCAGCGGTGACGGCCTCCCACTTGGGTTCCAGGAACAGCCGGAGCTGCCGTCCGCCTTCGG
TCTTGGGTTCCGGGCCAAGCACTAGGCCATTAGGCCCAGCCATGGCCACCAGCCCTTGCAGGATGCGCAG
ATCATCAGCGCCCAGCGGCTCCGGGCCGCTGAACTCGATCCGCTTGCCGTCGCCGTAGTCATACGTCACG
TCCAGCTTGCTGCGCTTGCGCTCGCCCCGCTTGAGGGCACGGAACAGGCCGGGGGCCAGACAGTGCGCCG
GGTCGTGCCGGACGTGGCTGAGGCTGTGCTTGTTCTTAGGCTTCACCACGGGGCACCCCCTTGCTCTTGC
GCTGCCTCTCCAGCACGGCGGGCTTGAGCACCCCGCCGTCATGCCGCCTGAACCACCGATCAGCGAACGG
TGCGCCATAGTTGGCCTTGCTCACACCGAAGCGGACGAAGAACCGGCGCTGGTCGTCGTCCACACCCCAT
TCCTCGGCCTCGGCGCTGGTCATGCTCGACAGGTAGGACTGCCAGCGGATGTTATCGACCAGTACCGAGC
TGCCCCGGCTGGCCTGCTGCTGGTCGCCTGCGCCCATCATGGCCGCGCCCTTGCTGGCATGGTGCAGGAA
CACGATAGAGCACCCGGTATCGGCGGCGATGGCCTCCATGCGACCGATGACCTGGGCCATGGGGCCGCTG
GCGTTTTCTTCCTCGATGTGGAACCGGCGCAGCGTGTCCAGCACCATCAGGCGGCGGCCCTCGGCGGCGC
GCTTGAGGCCGTCGAACCACTCCGGGGCCATGATGTTGGGCAGGCTGCCGATCAGCGGCTGGATCAGCAG
GCCGTCAGCCACGGCTTGCCGTTCCTCGGCGCTGAGGTGCGCCCCAAGGGCGTGCAGGCGGTGATGAATG
GCGGTGGGCGGGTCTTCGGCGGGCAGGTAGATCACCGGGCCGGTGGGCAGTTCGCCCACCTCCAGCAGAT
CCGGCCCGCCTGCAATCTGTGCGGCCAGTTGCAGGGCCAGCATGGATTTACCGGCACCACCGGGCGACAC
CAGCGCCCCGACCGTACCGGCCACCATGTTGGGCAAAACGTAGTCCAGCGGTGGCGGCGCTGCTGCGAAC
GCCTCCAGAATATTGATAGGCTTATGGGTAGCCATTGATTGCCTCCTTTGCAGGCAGTTGGTGGTTAGGC
GCTGGCGGGGTCACTACCCCCGCCCTGCGCCGCTCTGAGTTCTTCCAGGCACTCGCGCAGCGCCTCGTAT
TCGTCGTCGGTCAGCCAGAACTTGCGCTGACGCATCCCTTTGGCCTTCATGCGCTCGGCATATCGCGCTT
GGCGTACAGCGTCAGGGCTGGCCAGCAGGTCGCCGGTCTGCTTGTCCTTTTGGTCTTTCATATCAGTCAC
CGAGAAACTTGCCGGGGCCGAAAGGCTTGTCTTCGCGGAACAAGGACAAGGTGCAGCCGTCAAGGTTAAG
GCTGGCCATATCAGCGACTGAAAAGCGGCCAGCCTCGGCCTTGTTTGACGTATAACCAAAGCCACCGGGC
AACCAATAGCCCTTGTCACTTTTGATCAGGTAGACCGACCCTGAAGCGCTTTTTTCGTATTCCATAAAAC
CCCCTTCTGTGCGTGAGTACTCATAGTATAACAGGCGTGAGTACCAACGCAAGCACTACATGCTGAAATC
TGGCCCGCCCCTGTCCATGCCTCGCTGGCGGGGTGCCGGTGCCCGTGCCAGCTCGGCCCGCGCAAGCTGG
ACGCTGGGCAGACCCATGACCTTGCTGACGGTGCGCTCGATGTAATCCGCTTCGTGGCCGGGCTTGCGCT
CTGCCAGCGCTGGGCTGGCCTCGGCCATGGCCTTGCCGATTTCCTCGGCACTGCGGCCCCGGCTGGCCAG
CTTCTGCGCGGCGATAAAGTCGCACTTGCTGAGGTCATCACCGAAGCGCTTGACCAGCCCGGCCATCTCG
CTGCGGTACTCGTCCAGCGCCGTGCGCCGGTGGCGGCTAAGCTGCCGCTCGGGCAGTTCGAGGCTGGCCA
GCCTGCGGGCCTTCTCCTGCTGCCGCTGGGCCTGCTCGATCTGCTGGCCAGCCTGCTGCACCAGCGCCGG
GCCAGCGGTGGCGGTCTTGCCCTTGGATTCACGCAGCAGCACCCACGGCTGATAACCGGCGCGGGTGGTG
TGCTTGTCCTTGCGGTTGGTGAAGCCCGCCAAGCGGCCATAGTGGCGGCTGTCGGCGCTGGCCGGGTCGG
CGTCGTACTCGCTGGCCAGCGTCCGGGCAATCTGCCCCCGAAGTTCACCGCCTGCGGCGTCGGCCACCTT
GACCCATGCCTGATAGTTCTTCGGGCTGGTTTCCACTACCAGGGCAGGCTCCCGGCCCTCGGCTTTCATG
TCATCCAGGTCAAACTCGCTGAGGTCGTCCACCAGCACCAGACCATGCCGCTCCTGCTCGGCGGGCCTGA
TATACACGTCATTGCCCTGGGCATTCATCCGCTTGAGCCATGGCGTGTTCTGGAGCACTTCGGCGGCTGA
CCATTCCCGGTTCATCATCTGGCCGGTGGTGGCGTCCCTGACGCCGATATCGAAGCGCTCACAGCCCATG
GCCTTGAGCTGTCGGCCTATGGCCTGCAAAGTCCTGTCGTTCTTCATCGGGCCACCAAGCGCAGCCAGAT
CGAGCCGTCCTCGGTTGTCAGTGGCGTCAGGTCGAGCAAGAGCAACGATGCGATCAGCAGCACCACCGTA
GGCATCATGGAAGCCAGCATCACGGTTAGCCATAGCTTCCAGTGCCACCCCCGCGACGCGCTCCGGGCGC
TCTGCGCGGCGCTGCTCACCTCGGCGGCTACCTCCCGCAACTCTTTGGCCAGCTCCACCCATGCCGCCCC
TGTCTGGCGCTGGGCTTTCAGCCACTCCGCCGCCTGCGCCTCGCTGGCCTGCTGGGTCTGGCTCATGACC
TGCCGGGCTTCGTCGGCCAGTGTCGCCATGCTCTGGGCCAGCGGTTCGATCTGCTCCGCTAACTCGTTGA
TGCCTCTGGATTTCTTCACTCTGTCGATTGCGTTCATGGTCTATTGCCTCCCGGTATTCCTGTAAGTCGA
TGATCTGGGCGTTGGCGGTGTCGATGTTCAGGGCCACGTCTGCCCGGTCGGTGCGGATGCCCCGGCCTTC
CATCTCCACCACGTTCGGCCCCAGGTGAACACCGGGCAGGCGCTCGATGCCCTGCGCCTCAAGTGTTCTG
TGGTCAATGCGGGCGTCGTGGCCAGCCCGCTCTAATGCCCGGTTGGCATGGTCGGCCCATGCCTCGCGGG
TCTGCTCAAGCCATGCCTTGGGCTTGAGCGCTTCGGTCTTCTGTGCCCCGCCCTTCTCCGGGGTCTTGCC
GTTGTACCGCTTGAACCACTGAGCGGCGGGCCGCTCGATGCCGTCATTGATCCGCTCGGAGATCATCAGG
TGGCAGTGCGGGTTCTCGCCGCCACCGGCATGGATGGCCAGCGTATACGGCAGGCGCTCGGCACCGGTCA
GGTGCTGGGCGAACTCGGACGCCAGCGCCTTCTGCTGGTCGAGGGTCAGCTCGACCGGCAGGGCAAATTC
GACCTCCTTGAACAGCCGCCCATTGGCGCGTTCATACAGGTCGGCAGCATCCCAGTAGTCGGCGGGCCGC
TCGACGAACTCCGGCATGTGCCCGGATTCGGCGTGCAAGACTTCATCCATGTCGCGGGCATACTTGCCTT
CGCGCTGGATGTAGTCGGCCTTGGCCCTGGCCGATTGGCCGCCCGACCTGCTGCCGGTTTTCGCCGTAAG
GTGATAAATCGCCATGCTGCCTCGCTGTTGCTTTTGCTTTTCGGCTCCATGCAATGGCCCTCGGAGAGCG
CACCGCCCGAAGGGTGGCCGTTAGGCCAGTTTCTCGAAGAGAAACCGGTAAGTGCGCCCTCCCCTACAAA
GTAGGGTCGGGATTGCCGCCGCTGTGCCTCCATGATAGCCTACGAGACAGCACATTAACAATGGGGTGTC
AAGATGGTTAAGGGGAGCAACAAGGCGGCGGATCGGCTGGCCAAGCTCGAAGAACAACGAGCGCGAATCA
ATGCCGAAATTCAGCGGGTGCGGGCAAGGGAACAGCAGCAAGAGCGCAAGAACGAAACAAGGCGCAAGGT
GCTGGTGGGGGCCATGATTTTGGCCAAGGTGAACAGCAGCGAGTGGCCGGAGGATCGGCTCATGGCGGCA
ATGGATGCGTACCTTGAACGCGACCACGACCGCGCCTTGTTCGGTCTGCCGCCACGCCAGAAGGATGAGC
CGGGCTGAATGATCGACCGAGACAGGCCCTGCGGGGCTGCACACGCGCCCCCACCCTTCGGGTAGGGGGA
AAGGCCGCTAAAGCGGCTAAAAGCGCTCCAGCGTATTTCTGCGGGGTTTGGTGTGGGGTTTAGCGGGCTT
TGCCCGCCTTTCCCCCTGCCGCGCAGCGGTGGGGCGGTGTGTAGCCTAGCGCAGCGAATAGACCAGCTAT
CCGGCCTCTGGCCGGGCATATTGGGCAAGGGCAGCAGCGCCCCACAAGGGCGCTGATAACCGCGCCTAGT
GGATTATTCTTAGATAATCATGGATGGATTTTTCCAACACCCCGCCAGCCCCCGCCCCTGCTGGGTTTGC
AGGTTTGGGGGCGTGACAGTTATTGCAGGGGTTCGTGACAGTTATTGCAGGGGGGCGTGACAGTTATTGC
AGGGGTTCGTGACAGTTAGTACGGGAGTGACGGG
Features (pLannotate 1.2.2; 22 found; start..end, strand, type, name):
     94..151     +  promoter       AmpR promoter (fragment): bla
    160..975     -  CDS            KanR: aminoglycoside phosphotransferase; aph(3')-Ia; confers resistance to kanamycin in bacteria or G418 (Geneticin®) in eukaryotes
    976..1067    -  promoter       AmpR promoter: bla
   1083..1128    -  rep_origin     RSF ori (fragment): Plasmids containing the RSF 1030 origin of replication can be propagated in E. coli cells that contain additional plasmids with compatible origins.
   1154..1945    -  CDS            SmR: aminoglycoside adenylyltransferase (Murphy, 1985); aadA; confers resistance to spectinomycin and streptomycin
   1952..2008    -  CDS            GmR (fragment): gentamycin acetyltransferase; aacC1; confers resistance to gentamycin
   2094..2150    +  CDS            int (fragment): INT2_ECOLX - Protein inferred from homology: Swiss-Prot protein existence level 3. Putative integrase believed to be involved in the insertion of antibiotic resistance genes into plasmids and transposons. From Escherichia coli.
   2151..2172    +  misc_feature   BioBrick prefix: BioBrick prefix for parts that do not start with "ATG"
   2175..2246    +  terminator     rrnB T1 terminator: transcription terminator T1 from the E. coli rrnB gene
   2262..2289    +  terminator     T7Te terminator: phage T7 early transcription terminator
   2818..4533    +  CDS            CASC125: FARS_ARTAN - Experimental evidence at protein level: Swiss-Prot protein existence level 1. Sesquiterpene cyclase catalyzing the production of beta- farnesene from farnesyl diphosphate. Unable to use geranyl diphosphate as substrate. From Artemisia annua (Sweet wormwood).
   4596..4667    +  terminator     rrnB T1 terminator: transcription terminator T1 from the E. coli rrnB gene
   4683..4710    +  terminator     T7Te terminator: phage T7 early transcription terminator
   4717..4737    +  misc_feature   BioBrick suffix: universal suffix for all parts
   4938..5789    -  CDS            RSF1010 RepC (fragment): replication protein C of the broad-host-range plasmid RSF1010 (Scholz et al., 1989); repC
   5776..6615    -  CDS            RSF1010 RepA: replication protein A of the broad-host-range plasmid RSF1010 (Scholz et al., 1989); repA
   6607..6681    -  ncRNA          Plasmid R1162: Accession: RF00043 - R1162-like plasmid antisense RNA
   7126..8097    -  CDS            RSF1010 RepB: replication protein B of the broad-host-range plasmid RSF1010 (Scholz et al., 1989); repB
   8097..8507    -  CDS            mobB: MOBB2_ECOLX - Protein predicted: Swiss-Prot protein existence level 4. This protein is essential to promote the specific transfer of the plasmid in the presence of conjugative plasmids. From Escherichia coli.
   9336..9423    -  oriT           RSF1010 oriT: origin of transfer of the broad-host-range plasmid RSF1010 (Scholz et al., 1989)
   9454..9735    +  CDS            mobC: MOBC_ECOLX - Protein predicted: Swiss-Prot protein existence level 4. This protein is essential to promote the specific transfer of the plasmid in the presence of conjugative plasmids. From Escherichia coli.
   9765..10159   +  rep_origin     RSF1010 oriV: replication origin of the broad-host-range plasmid RSF1010; requires the RSF1010 RepA/B/C proteins for replication (Scholz et al., 1989)
