[The description below was written by a language model from this plasmid's Addgene catalogue record and pLannotate feature annotations shown in this document.]
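Description:
pSHDY*in_PpetE:BCD2:MrBBS:Strep is a low-copy, broad-host-range bacterial expression plasmid of about 10.2 kb. It is built on the pSHDY*in backbone and designed for heterologous gene expression in the cyanobacterium Synechocystis sp. PCC 6803, with propagation in E. coli. The backbone derives from RSF1010: the annotation shows oriV together with the repA, repB and repC replication genes it depends on, so the plasmid replicates autonomously in diverse Gram-negative hosts. The RSF1010 oriT and the mobB and mobC mobilisation genes are also present, which should allow conjugative transfer when a helper plasmid supplies the transfer functions. Selection relies on two markers, a kanamycin resistance gene (aph(3')-Ia) and an aadA spectinomycin/streptomycin resistance gene. Short gentamicin-resistance and integrase fragments nearby appear to be remnants of the original resistance cassette.

The expression cassette lies between a BioBrick prefix and suffix. It is insulated on both sides by paired rrnB T1 and T7Te terminators, which limit read-through into and out of the insert. According to the record, the copper-inducible petE promoter is coupled to the bicistronic design element BCD2, a translation initiation module intended to make expression less dependent on the downstream coding sequence. Neither part was detected by the automated annotation, but they presumably occupy the unannotated region upstream of the coding sequence. The payload is (-)-α-bisabolol synthase from Matricaria recutita (MrBBS), codon-optimised for Synechocystis. Its second and third residues are changed from Ser/Thr to Ala/Ser, and it carries a C-terminal StrepII tag for detection or affinity purification. The annotation tool labels this open reading frame by homology to an Artemisia annua sesquiterpene synthase, which reflects relatedness rather than identity. The plasmid is used for engineered sesquiterpenoid (bisabolol) production in cyanobacteria.
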