Addgene plasmid #133973: pSHDY*in_PpetE:BCD2:MrBBS:Strep
Purpose: Heterologous, copper-inducible expression of (-)-α- bisabolol synthase from Matricaria recutita (MrBBS) in Synechocystis sp. PCC 6803. The MrBBS CDS is fused to a C-termial StrepII-tag.
Depositing lab: Pia Lindberg. Depositing organization: Uppsala University. Publication: High density cultivation for efficient sesquiterpenoid biosynthesis in Synechocystis sp. PCC 6803. Dienst D, Wichmann J, Mantovani O, Rodrigues JS, Lindberg P. Sci Rep. 2020 Apr 3;10(1):5932. doi: 10.1038/s41598-020-62681-w. PubMed 32246065.
Backbone
  Vector backbone: pSHDY*in
  Backbone manufacturer: Anna Behle, Dennis Dienst
  Vector type: Bacterial Expression, Synthetic Biology
Growth in bacteria
  Bacterial resistance: Kanamycin and Spectinomycin, 50 & 50 μg/mL
  Growth temperature: 37°C
  Growth strain: DH5alpha
  Growth instructions: growth temperature (37°C) referes to E. coli ; in Synechoccystis sp. PCC6803: 30 °C
  Copy number: Low Copy
Gene/Insert
  Gene/Insert name: MrBBS:StrepII (alt name: NheI_MrBBS_SynOpt2_Strep)
  Species: Matricaria recutita
  Mutation: inserted gene is codon optimized for Synechocystis sp. PCC 6803 2nd/3rd amino acids of MrBBS changed from Ser/Thr to Ala/Ser
  GenBank ID: KJ020282
  Promoter: PpetE:BCD2
  Tag / fusion protein: StrepII (C terminal on insert)
  Cloning method: Restriction Enzyme; 5′ cloning site Nhe (not destroyed); 3′ cloning site PstI (not destroyed)
  Sequencing primers: 5′ ccaggaattcgcggccgc; 3′ gctgccgcacagctccatag
Terms and licenses: Academic/Nonprofit Terms; Industry Terms: Not Available to Industry
How to cite: pSHDY*in_PpetE:BCD2:MrBBS:Strep was a gift from Pia Lindberg (Addgene plasmid # 133973 ; http://n2t.net/addgene:133973 ; RRID:Addgene_133973)
